Addgene plasmid #223289: pHR Myc-Oskar-FusionRed-FRB-iLID
Purpose: The Oskar germ granule protein tagged with optogenetic and chemogenetic tags for recruitment of desired cargo. Used to demonstrate condensate dissolution using the OptoMBP system.
Depositing lab: Jared Toettcher. Depositing organization: Princeton University. Publication: Rapid and reversible dissolution of biomolecular condensates using light-controlled recruitment of a solubility tag. Brumbaugh-Reed EH, Gao Y, Aoki K, Toettcher JE. Nat Commun. 2024 Aug 7;15(1):6717. doi: 10.1038/s41467-024-50858-0. PubMed 39112465.
Backbone
  Vector backbone: pHR
  Vector type: Mammalian Expression, Lentiviral
  Selectable markers: FusionRed fluorescence
Growth in bacteria
  Bacterial resistance: Ampicillin, 100 μg/mL
  Growth temperature: 37°C
  Growth strain: NEB Stable
  Copy number: High Copy
Gene/Insert
  Gene/Insert name: myc-Oskar-FusionRed-FRB-iLID
Terms and licenses: Academic/Nonprofit Terms; Industry Terms: Not Available to Industry
Depositor comments: Please visit https://doi.org/10.1101/2024.01.16.575860 for bioRxiv preprint.
How to cite: pHR Myc-Oskar-FusionRed-FRB-iLID was a gift from Jared Toettcher (Addgene plasmid # 223289 ; http://n2t.net/addgene:223289 ; RRID:Addgene_223289)
