[The description below was written by a language model from this plasmid's Addgene catalogue record and pLannotate feature annotations shown in this document.]
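Description:
pHR Myc-Oskar-FusionRed-FRB-iLID is a lentiviral transfer plasmid on the pHR backbone for expressing a multi-tagged Drosophila Oskar fusion protein in mammalian cells. It is maintained in E. coli through a high-copy ColE1/pUC-type origin and an ampicillin resistance gene. The backbone also carries remnants of older vector lineages (fragments of TcR, rop, lacI, and an SV40 promoter–gpt–SV40 small t intron/poly(A) cassette) that lie outside the viral genome. No mammalian drug marker is recorded, so transduced cells are identified by FusionRed fluorescence. The packaged region is bounded by an HIV-1 5' LTR, annotated as truncated, and a self-inactivating ΔU3 3' LTR. It contains the Ψ packaging signal with a partial gag sequence, the RRE for Rev-dependent export of the genomic RNA, and the cPPT/CTS element, which aids nuclear import. Viral proteins must be supplied in trans for particle production.

Within this frame an SFFV promoter drives a single open reading frame, followed by a WPRE that enhances transcript stability and expression. The fusion consists of an N-terminal Myc tag (named in the record though not separately annotated), the germ granule organiser Oskar, the red fluorescent protein FusionRed, an FRB domain annotated as the T2098L variant, and iLID. The annotation tool labels the final segment as miniSOG, most likely because both are LOV2-domain derivatives; the catalogue entry identifies it as iLID, a light-inducible dimeriser. Oskar forms condensates that FusionRed makes visible, while FRB allows chemically induced recruitment and iLID allows light-induced recruitment of chosen cargo to them. The construct was used to demonstrate condensate dissolution with the OptoMBP system, in which a solubility tag is recruited to the condensate under light control.
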