Features (pLannotate 1.2.2; 36 found; start..end, strand, type, name):
    157..175     -  promoter       SP6 promoter: promoter for bacteriophage SP6 RNA polymerase
    403..682     +  CDS            TcR (fragment): tetracycline efflux protein; tet; confers resistance to tetracycline
    683..731     -  misc_feature   bom (fragment): basis of mobility region from pBR322
    833..868     -  CDS            rop (fragment): Rop protein, which maintains plasmids at low copy number; rop
    963..1067    +  promoter       AmpR promoter: bla
   1068..1928    +  CDS            AmpR: β-lactamase; bla; confers resistance to ampicillin, carbenicillin, and related antibiotics
   2099..2687    +  rep_origin     ori: high-copy-number ColE1/pMB1/pBR322/pUC origin of replication
   2870..2926    +  CDS            lacI (fragment): lac repressor; lacI; The lac repressor binds to the lac operator to inhibit transcription in E. coli. This inhibition can be relieved by adding lactose or isopropyl-β-D-thiogalactopyranoside (IPTG).
   2933..3262    +  promoter       SV40 promoter: SV40 enhancer and early promoter
   3462..3581    +  CDS            gpt (fragment): XGPT_ECOLI - Also known as gpp, gxu. Experimental evidence at protein level: Swiss-Prot protein existence level 1. Purine salvage pathway enzyme that catalyzes the transfer of the ribosyl-5-phosphate group from 5-phospho-alpha-D-ribose 1- diphosphate (PRPP) to the N9 position of the 6-oxopurines guanine and xanthine to form the corresponding ribonucleotides GMP (guanosine 5'- monophosphate) and XMP (xanthosine 5'-monophosphate), with the release of PPi. To a lesser extent, also acts on hypoxanthine (PubMed:9100006, PubMed:3886014). Does not ribophosphorylate adenine (PubMed:3886014). From Esch
   3581..3916    +  CDS            gpt (fragment): XGPT_ECOLI - Also known as gpp, gxu. Experimental evidence at protein level: Swiss-Prot protein existence level 1. Purine salvage pathway enzyme that catalyzes the transfer of the ribosyl-5-phosphate group from 5-phospho-alpha-D-ribose 1- diphosphate (PRPP) to the N9 position of the 6-oxopurines guanine and xanthine to form the corresponding ribonucleotides GMP (guanosine 5'- monophosphate) and XMP (xanthosine 5'-monophosphate), with the release of PPi. To a lesser extent, also acts on hypoxanthine (PubMed:9100006, PubMed:3886014). Does not ribophosphorylate adenine (PubMed:3886014). From Esch
   4011..4316    +  CDS            frsA (fragment): FRSA_ECOLI - Also known as yafA. Experimental evidence at protein level: Swiss-Prot protein existence level 1. Catalyzes the hydrolysis of esters (PubMed:15808744). Displays esterase activity toward pNP-butyrate (PubMed:15808744). May stimulate mixed-acid fermentation by acting as a fermentation/respiration switch that down-regulates respiration and up- regulates fermentation rates (PubMed:15169777). From Escherichia coli (strain K12).
   4320..4394    +  CDS            small t antigen (fragment): SV40 (simian virus 40) small t antigen
   4396..4461    +  intron         small t intron: SV40 (simian virus 40) small t antigen intron
   4591..4611    +  CDS            SV40 NLS: nuclear localization signal of SV40 (simian virus 40) large T antigen
   4930..5013    +  CDS            large T antigen (fragment): large T antigen from SV40 (simian virus 40)
   5036..5170    +  polyA_signal   SV40 poly(A) signal: SV40 polyadenylation signal
   5337..5666    +  CDS            nef (fragment): NEF_HV1BR - Experimental evidence at protein level: Swiss-Prot protein existence level 1. Extracellular Nef protein targets CD4(+) T-lymphocytes for apoptosis by interacting with CXCR4 surface receptors (PubMed:14990729). From Human immunodeficiency virus type 1 group M subtype B (isolate BRU/LAI) (HIV-1).
   5714..5971    +  LTR            5' LTR (truncated): truncated 5' long terminal repeat (LTR) from HIV-1
   6018..6143    +  misc_feature   HIV-1 Ψ: packaging signal of human immunodeficiency virus type 1
   6127..6465    +  CDS            HIV-1 gag (fragment): gag protein from human immunodeficiency virus 1; gag
   6640..6873    +  misc_feature   RRE: The Rev response element (RRE) of HIV-1 allows for Rev-dependent mRNA export from the nucleus to the cytoplasm.
   7250..7350    +  CDS            Rev (fragment): human immunodeficiency virus 1 (HIV-1) Rev protein; rev; enhances nuclear export of unspliced and incompletely spliced viral mRNAs
   7387..7504    +  misc_feature   cPPT/CTS: central polypurine tract and central termination sequence of HIV-1
   7541..7574    -  misc_feature   MCS (fragment): pBluescript multiple cloning site
   7658..8065    +  promoter       SFFV promoter: spleen focus-forming virus long terminal repeat (LTR) promoter
   8159..9562    +  CDS            osk (fragment): OSKA_DROME - Experimental evidence at protein level: Swiss-Prot protein existence level 1. Organizes the germ plasm and directs localization of the posterior determinant nanos. Oskar protein is required to keep nos RNA and staufen protein at the posterior pole. From Drosophila melanogaster (Fruit fly).
   9563..10258   +  CDS            FusionRed: FusionRed is a basic (constitutively fluorescent) red fluorescent protein published in 2012, derived from Entacmaea quadricolor. It has low acid sensitivity.
  10283..10561   +  CDS            FRB*: T2098L mutant of FKBP-rapamycin binding domain of human FRAP binds synthetic ligands such as AP21967
  10625..10942   +  CDS            miniSOG: miniSOG is a basic (constitutively fluorescent) cyan fluorescent protein published in 2011, derived from Arabidopsis thaliana. It requires the cofactor flavin for fluorescence.
  11096..11126   +  misc_feature   MCS (fragment): pUC18/19 multiple cloning site
  11127..11145   +  misc_feature   MCS (fragment): pBluescript multiple cloning site
  11145..11733   +  misc_feature   WPRE: woodchuck hepatitis virus posttranscriptional regulatory element
  11734..11756   +  misc_feature   MCS (fragment): pBluescript multiple cloning site
  11773..11841   +  CDS            nef (fragment): NEF_HV1Z2 - Experimental evidence at protein level: Swiss-Prot protein existence level 1. Extracellular Nef protein targets CD4(+) T-lymphocytes for apoptosis by interacting with CXCR4 surface receptors. From Human immunodeficiency virus type 1 group M subtype D (isolate Z2/CDC-Z34) (HIV-1).
  11843..132     +  LTR            3' LTR (ΔU3) (across the origin): self-inactivating 3' long terminal repeat (LTR) from HIV-1
>Addgene plasmid #223289 | pHR Myc-Oskar-FusionRed-FRB-iLID | addgene full sequence | sequence record 492632 | Addgene NGS Result
TAGGGAACCCACTGCTTAAGCCTCAATAAAGCTTGCCTTGAGTGCTTCAAGTAGTGTGTGCCCGTCTGTT
GTGTGACTCTGGTAACTAGAGATCCCTCAGACCCTTTTAGTCAGTGTGGAAAATCTCTAGCAGCATCTAG
AATTAATTCCGTGTATTCTATAGTGTCACCTAAATCGTATGTGTATGATACATAAGGTTATGTATTAATT
GTAGCCGCGTTCTAACGACAATATGTACAAGCCTAATTGTGTAGCATCTGGCTTACTGAAGCAGACCCTA
TCATCTCTCTCGTAAACTGCCGTCAGAGTCGGTTTGGTTGGACGAACCTTCTGAGTTTCTGGTAACGCCG
TCCCGCACCCGGAAATGGTCAGCGAACCAATCAGCAGGGTCATCGCTAGCCAGATCCTCTACGCCGGACG
CATCGTGGCCGGCATCACCGGCGCCACAGGTGCGGTTGCTGGCGCCTATATCGCCGACATCACCGATGGG
GAAGATCGGGCTCGCCACTTCGGGCTCATGAGCGCTTGTTTCGGCGTGGGTATGGTGGCAGGCCCCGTGG
CCGGGGGACTGTTGGGCGCCATCTCCTTGCATGCACCATTCCTTGCGGCGGCGGTGCTCAACGGCCTCAA
CCTACTACTGGGCTGCTTCCTAATGCAGGAGTCGCATAAGGGAGAGCGTCGAATGGTGCACTCTCAGTAC
AATCTGCTCTGATGCCGCATAGTTAAGCCAGCCCCGACACCCGCCAACACCCGCTGACGCGCCCTGACGG
GCTTGTCTGCTCCCGGCATCCGCTTACAGACAAGCTGTGACCGTCTCCGGGAGCTGCATGTGTCAGAGGT
TTTCACCGTCATCACCGAAACGCGCGAGACGAAAGGGCCTCGTGATACGCCTATTTTTATAGGTTAATGT
CATGATAATAATGGTTTCTTAGACGTCAGGTGGCACTTTTCGGGGAAATGTGCGCGGAACCCCTATTTGT
TTATTTTTCTAAATACATTCAAATATGTATCCGCTCATGAGACAATAACCCTGATAAATGCTTCAATAAT
ATTGAAAAAGGAAGAGTATGAGTATTCAACATTTCCGTGTCGCCCTTATTCCCTTTTTTGCGGCATTTTG
CCTTCCTGTTTTTGCTCACCCAGAAACGCTGGTGAAAGTAAAAGATGCTGAAGATCAGTTGGGTGCACGA
GTGGGTTACATCGAACTGGATCTCAACAGCGGTAAGATCCTTGAGAGTTTTCGCCCCGAAGAACGTTTTC
CAATGATGAGCACTTTTAAAGTTCTGCTATGTGGCGCGGTATTATCCCGTATTGACGCCGGGCAAGAGCA
ACTCGGTCGCCGCATACACTATTCTCAGAATGACTTGGTTGAGTACTCACCAGTCACAGAAAAGCATCTT
ACGGATGGCATGACAGTAAGAGAATTATGCAGTGCTGCCATAACCATGAGTGATAACACTGCGGCCAACT
TACTTCTGACAACGATCGGAGGACCGAAGGAGCTAACCGCTTTTTTGCACAACATGGGGGATCATGTAAC
TCGCCTTGATCGTTGGGAACCGGAGCTGAATGAAGCCATACCAAACGACGAGCGTGACACCACGATGCCT
GTAGCAATGGCAACAACGTTGCGCAAACTATTAACTGGCGAACTACTTACTCTAGCTTCCCGGCAACAAT
TAATAGACTGGATGGAGGCGGATAAAGTTGCAGGACCACTTCTGCGCTCGGCCCTTCCGGCTGGCTGGTT
TATTGCTGATAAATCTGGAGCCGGTGAGCGTGGGTCTCGCGGTATCATTGCAGCACTGGGGCCAGATGGT
AAGCCCTCCCGTATCGTAGTTATCTACACGACGGGGAGTCAGGCAACTATGGATGAACGAAATAGACAGA
TCGCTGAGATAGGTGCCTCACTGATTAAGCATTGGTAACTGTCAGACCAAGTTTACTCATATATACTTTA
GATTGATTTAAAACTTCATTTTTAATTTAAAAGGATCTAGGTGAAGATCCTTTTTGATAATCTCATGACC
AAAATCCCTTAACGTGAGTTTTCGTTCCACTGAGCGTCAGACCCCGTAGAAAAGATCAAAGGATCTTCTT
GAGATCCTTTTTTTCTGCGCGTAATCTGCTGCTTGCAAACAAAAAAACCACCGCTACCAGCGGTGGTTTG
TTTGCCGGATCAAGAGCTACCAACTCTTTTTCCGAAGGTAACTGGCTTCAGCAGAGCGCAGATACCAAAT
ACTGTTCTTCTAGTGTAGCCGTAGTTAGGCCACCACTTCAAGAACTCTGTAGCACCGCCTACATACCTCG
CTCTGCTAATCCTGTTACCAGTGGCTGCTGCCAGTGGCGATAAGTCGTGTCTTACCGGGTTGGACTCAAG
ACGATAGTTACCGGATAAGGCGCAGCGGTCGGGCTGAACGGGGGGTTCGTGCACACAGCCCAGCTTGGAG
CGAACGACCTACACCGAACTGAGATACCTACAGCGTGAGCTATGAGAAAGCGCCACGCTTCCCGAAGGGA
GAAAGGCGGACAGGTATCCGGTAAGCGGCAGGGTCGGAACAGGAGAGCGCACGAGGGAGCTTCCAGGGGG
AAACGCCTGGTATCTTTATAGTCCTGTCGGGTTTCGCCACCTCTGACTTGAGCGTCGATTTTTGTGATGC
TCGTCAGGGGGGCGGAGCCTATGGAAAAACGCCAGCAACGCGGCCTTTTTACGGTTCCTGGCCTTTTGCT
GGCCTTTTGCTCACATGTTCTTTCCTGCGTTATCCCCTGATTCTGTGGATAACCGTATTACCGCCTTTGA
GTGAGCTGATACCGCTCGCCGCAGCCGAACGACCGAGCGCAGCGAGTCAGTGAGCGAGGAAGCGGAAGAG
CGCCCAATACGCAAACCGCCTCTCCCCGCGCGTTGGCCGATTCATTAATGCAGCTGTGGAATGTGTGTCA
GTTAGGGTGTGGAAAGTCCCCAGGCTCCCCAGCAGGCAGAAGTATGCAAAGCATGCATCTCAATTAGTCA
GCAACCAGGTGTGGAAAGTCCCCAGGCTCCCCAGCAGGCAGAAGTATGCAAAGCATGCATCTCAATTAGT
CAGCAACCATAGTCCCGCCCCTAACTCCGCCCATCCCGCCCCTAACTCCGCCCAGTTCCGCCCATTCTCC
GCCCCATGGCTGACTAATTTTTTTTATTTATGCAGAGGCCGAGGCCGCCTCGGCCTCTGAGCTATTCCAG
AAGTAGTGAGGAGGCTTTTTTGGAGGCCTAGGCTTTTGCAAAAAGCTTGGACACAAGACAGGCTTGCGAG
ATATGTTTGAGAATACCACTTTATCCCGCGTCAGGGAGAGGCAGTGCGTAAAAAGACGCGGACTCATGTG
AAATACTGGTTTTTAGTGCGCCAGATCTCTATAATCTCGCGCAACCTATTTTCCCCTCGAACACTTTTTA
AGCCGTAGATAAACAGGCTGGGACACTTCACATGAGCGAAAAATACATCGTCACCTGGGACATGTTGCAG
ATCCATGCACGTAAACTCGCAAGCCGACTGATGCCTTCTGAACAATGGAAAGGCATTATTGCCGTAAGCC
GTGGCGGTCTGTACCGGGTGCGTTACTGGCGCGTGAACTGGGTATTCGTCATGTCGATACCGTTTGTATT
TCCAGCTACGATCACGACAACCAGCGCGAGCTTAAAGTGCTGAAACGCGCAGAAGGCGATGGCGAAGGCT
TCATCGTTATTGATGACCTGGTGGATACCGGTGGTACTGCGGTTGCGATTCGTGAAATGTATCCAAAAGC
GCACTTTGTCACCATCTTCGCAAAACCGGCTGGTCGTCCGCTGGTTGATGACTATGTTGTTGATATCCCG
CAAGATACCTGGATTGAACAGCCGTGGGATATGGGCGTCGTATTCGTCCCGCCAATCTCCGGTCGCTAAT
CTTTTCAACGCCTGGCACTGCCGGGCGTTGTTCTTTTTAACTTCAGGCGGGTTACAATAGTTTCCAGTAA
GTATTCTGGAGGCTGCATCCATGACACAGGCAAACCTGAGCGAAACCCTGTTCAAACCCCGCTTTAAACA
TCCTGAAACCTCGACGCTAGTCCGCCGCTTTAATCACGGCGCACAACCGCCTGTGCAGTCGGCCCTTGAT
GGTAAAACCATCCCTCACTGGTATCGCATGATTAACCGTCTGATGTGGATCTGGCGCGGCATTGACCCAC
GCGAAATCCTCGACGTCCAGGCACGTATTGTGATGAGCGATGCCGAACGTACCGACGATGATTTATACGA
TACGGTGATTGGCTACCGTGGCGGCAACTGGATTTATGAGTGGGCCCCGGATCTTTGTGAAGGAACCTTA
CTTCTGTGGTGTGACATAATTGGACAAACTACCTACAGAGATTTAAAGCTCTAAGGTAAATATAAAATTT
TTAAGTGTATAATGTGTTAAACTACTGATTCTAATTGTTTGTGTATTTTAGATTCCAACCTATGGAACTG
ATGAATGGGAGCAGTGGTGGAATGCCTTTAATGAGGAAAACCTGTTTTGCTCAGAAGAAATGCCATCTAG
TGATGATGAGGCTACTGCTGACTCTCAACATTCTACTCCTCCAAAAAAGAAGAGAAAGGTAGAAGACCCC
AAGGACTTTCCTTCAGAATTGCTAAGTTTTTTGAGTCATGCTGTGTTTAGTAATAGAACTCTTGCTTGCT
TTGCTATTTACACCACAAAGGAAAAAGCTGCACTGCTATACAAGAAAATTATGGAAAAATATTCTGTAAC
CTTTATAAGTAGGCATAACAGTTATAATCATAACATACTGTTTTTTCTTACTCCACACAGGCATAGAGTG
TCTGCTATTAATAACTATGCTCAAAAATTGTGTACCTTTAGCTTTTTAATTTGTAAAGGGGTTAATAAGG
AATATTTGATGTATAGTGCCTTGACTAGAGATCATAATCAGCCATACCACATTTGTAGAGGTTTTACTTG
CTTTAAAAAACCTCCCACACCTCCCCCTGAACCTGAAACATAAAATGAATGCAATTGTTGTTGTTAACTT
GTTTATTGCAGCTTATAATGGTTACAAATAAAGCAATAGCATCACAAATTTCACAAATAAAGCATTTTTT
TCACTGCATTCTAGTTGTGGTTTGTCCAAACTCATCAATGTATCTTATCATGTCTGGATCAACTGGATAA
CTCAAGCTAACCAAAATCATCCCAAACTTCCCACCCCATACCCTATTACCACTGCCAATTACCTGTGGTT
TCATTTACTCTAAACCTGTGATTCCTCTGAATTATTTTCATTTTAAAGAAATTGTATTTGTTAAATATGT
ACTACAAACTTAGTAGTTGGAAGGGCTAATTCACTCCCAAAGAAGACAAGATATCCTTGATCTGTGGATC
TACCACACACAAGGCTACTTCCCTGATTAGCAGAACTACACACCAGGGCCAGGGGTCAGATATCCACTGA
CCTTTGGATGGTGCTACAAGCTAGTACCAGTTGAGCCAGATAAGGTAGAAGAGGCCAATAAAGGAGAGAA
CACCAGCTTGTTACACCCTGTGAGCCTGCATGGGATGGATGACCCGGAGAGAGAAGTGTTAGAGTGGAGG
TTTGACAGCCGCCTAGCATTTCATCACGTGGCCCGAGAGCTGCATCCGGAGTACTTCAAGAACTGCTGAT
ATCGAGCTTGCTACAAGGGACTTTCCGCTGGGGACTTTCCAGGGAGGCGTGGCCTGGGCGGGACTGGGGA
GTGGCGAGCCCTCAGATCCTGCATATAAGCAGCTGCTTTTTGCCTGTACTGGGTCTCTCTGGTTAGACCA
GATCTGAGCCTGGGAGCTCTCTGGCTAACTAGGGAACCCACTGCTTAAGCCTCAATAAAGCTTGCCTTGA
GTGCTTCAAGTAGTGTGTGCCCGTCTGTTGTGTGACTCTGGTAACTAGAGATCCCTCAGACCCTTTTAGT
CAGTGTGGAAAATCTCTAGCAGTGGCGCCCGAACAGGGACTTGAAAGCGAAAGGGAAACCAGAGGAGCTC
TCTCGACGCAGGACTCGGCTTGCTGAAGCGCGCACGGCAAGAGGCGAGGGGCGGCGACTGGTGAGTACGC
CAAAAATTTTGACTAGCGGAGGCTAGAAGGAGAGAGATGGGTGCGAGAGCGTCAGTATTAAGCGGGGGAG
AATTAGATCGCGATGGGAAAAAATTCGGTTAAGGCCAGGGGGAAAGAAAAAATATAAATTAAAACATATA
GTATGGGCAAGCAGGGAGCTAGAACGATTCGCAGTTAATCCTGGCCTGTTAGAAACATCAGAAGGCTGTA
GACAAATACTGGGACAGCTACAACCATCCCTTCAGACAGGATCAGAAGAACTTAGATCATTATATAATAC
AGTAGCAACCCTCTATTGTGTGCATCAAAGGATAGAGATAAAAGACACCAAGGAAGCTTTAGACAAGATA
GAGGAAGAGCAAAACAAAAGTAAGACCACCGCACAGCAAGCGGCCGGCCGCTGATCTTCAGACCTGGAGG
AGGAGATATGAGGGACAATTGGAGAAGTGAATTATATAAATATAAAGTAGTAAAAATTGAACCATTAGGA
GTAGCACCCACCAAGGCAAAGAGAAGAGTGGTGCAGAGAGAAAAAAGAGCAGTGGGAATAGGAGCTTTGT
TCCTTGGGTTCTTGGGAGCAGCAGGAAGCACTATGGGCGCAGCGTCAATGACGCTGACGGTACAGGCCAG
ACAATTATTGTCTGGTATAGTGCAGCAGCAGAACAATTTGCTGAGGGCTATTGAGGCGCAACAGCATCTG
TTGCAACTCACAGTCTGGGGCATCAAGCAGCTCCAGGCAAGAATCCTGGCTGTGGAAAGATACCTAAAGG
ATCAACAGCTCCTGGGGATTTGGGGTTGCTCTGGAAAACTCATTTGCACCACTGCTGTGCCTTGGAATGC
TAGTTGGAGTAATAAATCTCTGGAACAGATTTGGAATCACACGACCTGGATGGAGTGGGACAGAGAAATT
AACAATTACACAAGCTTAATACACTCCTTAATTGAAGAATCGCAAAACCAGCAAGAAAAGAATGAACAAG
AATTATTGGAATTAGATAAATGGGCAAGTTTGTGGAATTGGTTTAACATAACAAATTGGCTGTGGTATAT
AAAATTATTCATAATGATAGTAGGAGGCTTGGTAGGTTTAAGAATAGTTTTTGCTGTACTTTCTATAGTG
AATAGAGTTAGGCAGGGATATTCACCATTATCGTTTCAGACCCACCTCCCAACCCCGAGGGGACCCGACA
GGCCCGAAGGAATAGAAGAAGAAGGTGGAGAGAGAGACAGAGACAGATCCATTCGATTAGTGAACGGATC
TCGACGGTATCGCCAAATGGCAGTATTCATCCACAATTTTAAAAGAAAAGGGGGGATTGGGGGGTACAGT
GCAGGGGAAAGAATAGTAGACATAATAGCAACAGACATACAAACTAAAGAATTACAAAAACAAATTACAA
AAATTCAAAATTTTCGGGTTTATTACAGGGACAGCAGAGATCCAGTTTGGATCGATAAGCTTGATATCGA
ATTCCCTGCAGCCCCGATAAAATAAAAGATTTTATTTAGTCTCCAGAAAAAGGGGGGAATGAAAGACCCC
ACCTGTAGGTTTGGCAAGCTAGCTGCAGTAACGCCATTTTGCAAGGCATGGAAAAATACCAAACCAAGAA
TAGAGAAGTTCAGATCAAGGGCGGGTACATGAAAATAGCTAACGTTGGGCCAAACAGGATATCTGCGGTG
AGCAGTTTCGGCCCCGGCCCGGGGCCAAGAACAGATGGTCACCGCAGTTTCGGCCCCGGCCCGAGGCCAA
GAACAGATGGTCCCCAGATATGGCCCAACCCTCAGCAGTTTCTTAAGACCCATCAGATGTTTCCAGGCTC
CCCCAAGGACCTGAAATGACCCTGCGCCTTATTTGAATTAACCAATCAGCCTGCTTCTCGCTTCTGTTCG
CGCGCTTCTGCTTCCCGAGCTCTATAAAAGAGCTCACAACCCCTCACTCGGCGCGCCAGTCCTCCGACAG
ACTGAGTCGCCCGGGGGGGATCTGGAGCTCTCGAGAATTCTCACGCGTGTGATCGGAGCTACCATGGAAC
AAAAACTCATCTCAGAAGAGGATCTGGGAGGAGGGTCTATGACCATCATCGAGAGCAACTATATATCCGT
GCGCGAGGAATATCCCGATATAGATAGTGAGGTGCGCGCCATATTGCTGAGCCACGCCCAGAATGGAATC
ACGATATCGAGCATCAAGAGTGAATATCGAAAACTGACGGGCAATCCATTTCCACTGCACGACAACGTGA
CGGATTTCCTGCTGACCATTCCCAATGTGACCGCTGAGTGCAGCGAGTCCGGTAAGCGGATCTTCAACCT
GAAAGCGAGCCTGAAGAACGGTCACCTCCTGGATATGGTGCTCAACCAGAAAGAGCGCACCAGCGACTAC
AGCAGCGGAGCTCCGTCCCTGGAGAACATACCACGAGCACCTCCACGCTACTGGAAGAATCCCTTCAAAC
GGAGGGCTCTGTCCCAGCTGAACACCAGCCCGAGGACCGTGCCCAAGATAACGGATGAAAAGACCAAGGA
TATCGCCACCAGGCCGGTTTCGCTGCATCAAATGGCCAATGAGGCAGCGGAGTCGAACTGGTGCTACCAG
GATAATTGGAAGCATCTCAACAATTTCTACCAGCAAGCCAGCGTAAATGCGCCAAAAATGCCAGTACCCA
TCAACATCTACAGCCCCGATGCCCCAGAGGAACCAATCAATTTGGCTCCACCTGGGCATCAGCCAAGCTG
CAGAACCCAAAGCCAGAAAACCGAACCGACTGAAAACCGCCATTTGGGCATCTTTGTGCATCCATTTAAC
GGCATGAACATAATGAAGAGACGCCACGAAATGACGCCCACGCCAACGATTTTAACCAGTGGAACCTACA
ACGATTCTCTGCTGACGATTAACTCGGATTACGATGCCTATCTGCTGGACTTTCCGCTTATGGGCGATGA
TTTTATGCTATATCTCGCCCGAATGGAGCTAAAATGCCGATTTAGGCGTCACGAACGCGTCCTGCAGTCA
GGACTTTGTGTATCCGGACTGACGATCAATGGCGCCCGAAATCGTTTAAAAAGAGTCCAATTACCCGAGG
GTACTCAGATCATCGTCAATATCGGATCGGTGGACATTATGCGCGGCAAGCCTTTGGTTCAGATCGAGCA
CGATTTTCGGCTACTGATCAAGGAGATGCACAATATGCGATTGGTGCCGATTCTCACAAATCTTGCACCG
CTGGGCAACTATTGTCACGATAAGGTGTTATGTGACAAAATCTACCGATTCAACAAGTTTATCCGAAGCG
AATGCTGTCACCTAAAGGTCATCGACATACACTCCTGTCTAATCAACGAAAGGGGCGTGGTGCGATTTGA
TTGCTTTCAGGCCTCACCACGCCAAGTCACCGGTTCCAAGGAACCCTATCTGTTCTGGAACAAAATCGGT
CGGCAGCGCGTACTGCAAGTTATTGAAACGAGTCTGGAGTATATGGTGAGCGAGCTGATTAAGGAGAACA
TGCCCATGAAGCTGTACATGGAGGGCACCGTGAACAACCACCACTTCAAGTGCACATCCGAGGGCGAAGG
CAAGCCCTACGAGGGCACCCAGACCATGAGAATCAAGGTCGTCGAGGGCGGCCCTCTCCCCTTCGCCTTC
GACATCCTGGCTACCAGCTTCATGTACGGCAGCAGAACCTTCATCAAGCACCCTCCGGGCATCCCCGACT
TCTTTAAGCAGTCCTTCCCTGAGGGCTTCACATGGGAGAGAGTCACCACATACGAAGACGGGGGCGTGCT
GACCGCTACCCAGGACACCAGCCTCCAGGACGGCTGCCTCATCTACAACGTCAAGGTTAGAGGGGTGAAC
TTCCCAGCCAACGGCCCTGTGATGCAGAAGAAAACACTCGGCTGGGAGGCCTCCACCGAGACGATGTACC
CCGCTGACGGCGGCCTGGAAGGCGCATGTGACATGGCCCTGAAGCTCGTGGGCGGGGGCCACCTGATCTG
CAACCTTGAGACCACATACAGATCCAAGAAACCCGCTACGAACCTCAAGATGCCCGGCGTCTACAACGTG
GACCACAGACTGGAAAGAATCAAGGAGGCCGACGATGAGACCTACGTCGAGCAGCACGAGGTGGCTGTGG
CCAGATACTCTACTGGTGGCGCTGGTGATGGAGGTAAAGCGGCCACGCGTGGAGGTAGCGGGATCCTCTG
GCATGAGATGTGGCATGAAGGCCTGGAAGAGGCATCTCGTTTGTACTTTGGGGAAAGGAACGTGAAAGGC
ATGTTTGAGGTGCTGGAGCCCTTGCATGCTATGATGGAACGGGGCCCCCAGACTCTGAAGGAAACATCCT
TTAATCAGGCCTATGGTCGAGATTTAATGGAGGCCCAAGAGTGGTGCAGGAAGTACATGAAATCAGGGAA
TGTCAAGGACCTCCTCCAAGCCTGGGACCTCTATTATCATGTGTTCCGACGAATCTCAAAGGGAAGCGGA
GGTAGTGCTGGTGGTGGTGGATCCGGTGAGTTTCTGGCAACCACACTGGAACGGATCGAGAAAAATTTCG
TGATTACTGATCCGAGACTGCCTGACAACCCAATCATTTTTGCGAGCGATTCCTTCCTGCAGCTGACAGA
ATATTCTCGGGAAGAGATCCTGGGGCGCAATTGCCGTTTTCTGCAGGGACCCGAGACAGACCGTGCCACT
GTTCGGAAAATCAGAGATGCTATTGACAACCAGACTGAAGTGACCGTTCAGCTGATCAATTATACCAAGA
GCGGCAAGAAGTTCTGGAACGTGTTCCACCTGCAGCCGATGCGCGATTATAAGGGCGACGTCCAGTACTT
CATTGGCGTGCAGCTGGATGGCACCGAACGTCTTCATGGCGCCGCTGAGCGTGAGGCGGTCTGCCTGATC
AAAAAGACAGCCTTTCAGATTGCTGAGGCAGCGAACGACGAAAATTACTTTTAATAAGCGGCCGCAACTC
CCACCTGCAACATGCGTGACTGACTGAGGCCGCGACTCTAGAGTCGACCTGCAGGCATGCAAGCTTGATA
TCAAGCTTATCGATAATCAACCTCTGGATTACAAAATTTGTGAAAGATTGACTGGTATTCTTAACTATGT
TGCTCCTTTTACGCTATGTGGATACGCTGCTTTAATGCCTTTGTATCATGCTATTGCTTCCCGTATGGCT
TTCATTTTCTCCTCCTTGTATAAATCCTGGTTGCTGTCTCTTTATGAGGAGTTGTGGCCCGTTGTCAGGC
AACGTGGCGTGGTGTGCACTGTGTTTGCTGACGCAACCCCCACTGGTTGGGGCATTGCCACCACCTGTCA
GCTCCTTTCCGGGACTTTCGCTTTCCCCCTCCCTATTGCCACGGCGGAACTCATCGCCGCCTGCCTTGCC
CGCTGCTGGACAGGGGCTCGGCTGTTGGGCACTGACAATTCCGTGGTGTTGTCGGGGAAATCATCGTCCT
TTCCTTGGCTGCTCGCCTGTGTTGCCACCTGGATTCTGCGCGGGACGTCCTTCTGCTACGTCCCTTCGGC
CCTCAATCCAGCGGACCTTCCTTCCCGCGGCCTGCTGCCGGCTCTGCGGCCTCTTCCGCGTCTTCGCCTT
CGCCCTCAGACGAGTCGGATCTCCCTTTGGGCCGCCTCCCCGCATCGATACCGTCGACCTCGAGGGAATT
AATTCGAGCTCGGTACCTTTAAGACCAATGACTTACAAGGCAGCTGTAGATCTTAGCCACTTTTTAAAAG
AAAAGGGGGGACTGGAAGGGCTAATTCACTCCCAACGAAGACAAGATCTGCTTTTTGCTTGTACTGGGTC
TCTCTGGTTAGACCAGATCTGAGCCTGGGAGCTCTCTGGCTAAC
